>Addgene plasmid #35018 | p6640 MSCV-P C-FlagHA 16E7-Kozak | addgene partial sequence | sequence record 43399 | MSCV-rev 5'-CAGCGGGGCTGCTAAAGCGCATGC-3'
GGGGTATCCTCCAGTCGGCCGACTTGTCATCGTCGTCCTTGTAGTCCTCGAGTTCGAACCGCGGGCCCTC
TAGATCAACCACTTTGTACAAGAAAGTTGGTGGTTTCTGAGAACAGATGGGGCACACAATTCCTAGTGTG
CCCATTAACAGGTCTTCCAAAGTACGAATGTCTACGTGTGTGCTTTGTACGCACAACCGAAGCGTAGAGT
CACACTTGCAACAAAAGGTTACAATATTGTAATGGGCTCTGTCCGGTTCTGCTTGTCCAGCTGGACCATC
TATTTCATCCTCCTCCTCTGAGCTGTCATTTAATTGCTCATAACAGTAGAGATCAGTTGTCTCTGGTTGC
AAATCTAACATATATTCATGCAATGTAGGTGTATCTCCATGCATGGTGCCAACTTTTTTGTACAAACTTG
TTGATAGCTTAACTAGCCAGCTTGGGTCTCCCTATAGTGAGTCGTATTAGATCTAATTCCGGCGCCTAGA
GAAGGAGTGAGGGCTGGATAAAGGGAGGATCGAGGCGGGGTCGAACGAGGAGGTTCAAGGGGGAGAGACG
GGGCGGATGGAGGAAGAGGAGGCGGAGGCTTANGGTGTACAAAGGGCTTGACCCAGGGAGGGGGGTCAAA
AGCCAAGGCTTCCCAGGTCACGATGTA
