>Addgene plasmid #35018 | p6640 MSCV-P C-FlagHA 16E7-Kozak | addgene partial sequence | sequence record 44526 | MSCV-P-3 5'-CTACATCGTGACCTGGGAAGC-3'
CCCTCTGGGTAGCCCTTTGTCACCCTAAGCCTCCGCCTCCTCTTCCTCCATCCGCCCCGTCTCTCCCCCT
TGAACCTCCTCGTTCGACCCCGCCTCGATCCTCCCTTTATCCAGCCCTCACTCCTTCTCTAGGCGCCGGA
ATTAGATCTAATACGACTCACTATAGGGAGACCCAAGCTGGCTAGTTAAGCTATCAACAAGTTTGTACAA
AAAAGTTGGCACCATGCATGGAGATACACCTACATTGCATGAATATATGTTAGATTTGCAACCAGAGACA
ACTGATCTCTACTGTTATGAGCAATTAAATGACAGCTCAGAGGAGGAGGATGAAATAGATGGTCCAGCTG
GACAAGCAGAACCGGACAGAGCCCATTACAATATTGTAACCTTTTGTTGCAAGTGTGACTCTACGCTTCG
GTTGTGCGTACAAAGCACACACGTAGACATTCGTACTTTGGAAGACCTGTTAATGGGCACACTAGGAATT
GTGTGCCCCATCTGTTCTCAGAAACCACCAACTTTCTTGTACAAAGTGGTTGATCTAGAGGGCCCGCGGT
TCGAACTCGAGGACTACAAGGACGACGATGACAAGTCGGCCGCTGGAGGATACCCCTACGACGTGCCCGA
CTACGCCTAGAATTCTACCGGGTAGGGGAGGCGCTTTTCCCAAGGCAGTCTGGAGCATGCGCTTTAGCAG
CCCCGCTGGGCACTTGGCGCTACACAAGTGGCCTCTGGCCTCGCACACATTCCACATCCACCGGTAGGCG
CCAACCGGCTCCGTTTCTTTGGTGGCCCCTTCGCGCCACCTTCTACTCCTCCCCTAGTCAGGAAGTTCCC
CCCCGCCCCGCAGCTCGCGTCGTGCAGGACGTGACAAATGGAAGTAGCACGTCTCACTAGTCTCGTGCAG
ATGGACAGCACCGCTGAGCAATGG
