[The description below was written by a language model from this plasmid's Addgene catalogue record.]
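Description:
p6640 MSCV-P C-FlagHA 16E7-Kozak is a retroviral mammalian expression plasmid built on the MSCV-P C-FlagHA backbone (about 8.7 kb without insert), a murine stem cell virus-derived vector. It is propagated in E. coli under ampicillin selection; the copy number is not recorded and the bacterial origin of replication is not stated. For mammalian cells the vector carries a puromycin resistance marker, so cells that have stably integrated the provirus after transduction can be selected, although the record does not say which promoter drives that marker.

The payload is the E7 oncoprotein open reading frame of human papillomavirus type 16, an insert of roughly 300 bp introduced by Gateway recombination cloning. Transcription is driven by the MSCV long terminal repeat, which serves both as the promoter for the insert and as part of the retroviral genome that is packaged and integrated when the plasmid is supplied to a packaging cell line. The backbone supplies FLAG and HA epitope tags in frame at the C terminus of E7, giving a doubly tagged protein suited to detection and to sequential or single-step affinity purification. The "Kozak" in the name implies that a Kozak consensus was placed at the E7 start codon to promote efficient translation initiation, though no further detail is recorded.

The associated study was a systematic survey of interactions between host cell proteins and E7 proteins from diverse papillomavirus types, which fits use of this construct to generate puromycin-selected cell lines stably expressing tagged HPV16 E7 for recovery and identification of associated cellular proteins. No feature table was provided, so element positions and any additional backbone features cannot be described.
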