Addgene plasmid #35018: p6640 MSCV-P C-FlagHA 16E7-Kozak
Depositing lab: Peter Howley. Depositing organization: Harvard Medical School. Publication: Systematic identification of interactions between host cell proteins and E7 oncoproteins from diverse human papillomaviruses. White EA, Sowa ME, Tan MJ, Jeudy S, Hayes SD, Santha S, Munger K, Harper JW, Howley PM. Proc Natl Acad Sci U S A. 2012 Jan 9. 10.1073/pnas.1116776109 PubMed 22232672.
Backbone
  Vector backbone: MSCV-P C-FlagHA
  Backbone size w/o insert (bp): 8700
  Vector type: Mammalian Expression, Retroviral
  Selectable markers: Puromycin
Growth in bacteria
  Bacterial resistance: Ampicillin, 100 μg/mL
  Growth temperature: 37°C
  Growth strain: DH5alpha
  Copy number: Unknown
Gene/Insert
  Gene/Insert name: HPV16 E7
  Species: HPV 16
  Insert size (bp): 300
  Entrez Gene: E7 (a.k.a. HpV16gp2)
  Promoter: MSCV LTR
  Tag / fusion protein: HA (C terminal on backbone); FLAG (C terminal on backbone)
  Cloning method: Gateway Cloning
  Sequencing primers: 5′ 5' CTACATCGTGACCTGGGAAGC 3'
Terms and licenses: Academic/Nonprofit Terms; Industry Terms: Not Available to Industry
How to cite: p6640 MSCV-P C-FlagHA 16E7-Kozak was a gift from Peter Howley (Addgene plasmid # 35018 ; http://n2t.net/addgene:35018 ; RRID:Addgene_35018)
